Addgene plasmid #175958: HisMS2_VLP_RSV
Purpose: Generation of MS2 Virus-Like Particles packaged with the sequence for the RSV P and M genes [GenBank: M74568.1]
Depositing lab: Paul Freemont. Depositing organization: Imperial College London. Publication: A standardised, high-throughput approach to diagnostic group testing method validation. Unruh LAH, Crone MA, Freemont PS, Chindelevitch L. medRxiv 2024.04.17.24305965 10.1101/2024.04.17.24305965.
Backbone
  Vector backbone: pMC037-HisMS2_PLP_pac
  Backbone size w/o insert (bp): 4630
  Total vector size (bp): 6491
  Vector type: Bacterial Expression
Growth in bacteria
  Bacterial resistance: Kanamycin, 50 μg/mL
  Growth temperature: 30°C
  Growth strain: DH10B
  Copy number: High Copy
Gene/Insert 1
  Gene/Insert name: P gene
  Species: Respiratory syncytial virus
  Insert size (bp): 914
  Promoter: T7
  Cloning method: Restriction Enzyme; 5′ cloning site Esp3I (BsmBI) (destroyed during cloning); 3′ cloning site Esp3I (BsmBI) (destroyed during cloning)
  Sequencing primers: 5′ TGTCGAACAGAAAGTAATCGTATTGTAC; 3′ CAGCTGGCACGACAGGTTTC
Gene/Insert 2
  Gene/Insert name: M gene
  Species: Respiratory syncytial virus
  Insert size (bp): 958
  Promoter: T7
  Cloning method: Restriction Enzyme; 5′ cloning site Esp3I (BsmBI) (destroyed during cloning); 3′ cloning site Esp3I (BsmBI) (destroyed during cloning)
  Sequencing primers: 5′ TGTCGAACAGAAAGTAATCGTATTGTAC; 3′ CAGCTGGCACGACAGGTTTC
Depositor comments: Please visit https://doi.org/10.1101/2024.04.17.24305965 for medRxiv preprint.
How to cite: HisMS2_VLP_RSV was a gift from Paul Freemont (Addgene plasmid # 175958 ; http://n2t.net/addgene:175958 ; RRID:Addgene_175958)
