[The description below was written by a language model from this plasmid's Addgene catalogue record and pLannotate feature annotations shown in this document.]
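Description:
HisMS2_VLP_RSV is a roughly 6.5 kb bacterial expression plasmid built on the pMC037-HisMS2_PLP_pac backbone and designed to produce bacteriophage MS2 virus-like particles that encapsidate RNA carrying respiratory syncytial virus sequence. It is maintained in E. coli through a high-copy ColE1/pUC-type origin and selected with kanamycin via an aminoglycoside phosphotransferase gene driven by a bla-type promoter. Short fragments annotated as M13 ori, lacZα, lacI and RSF ori appear to be remnants of earlier cloning rather than functional elements.

The plasmid carries two separate T7-driven transcription units. The first has a T7 promoter with a lac operator and a T7 gene 10 ribosome binding site, followed by the MS2 maturation protein A and then MS2 coat protein coding sequence annotated as one full copy followed by a second copy interrupted by a His tag. This is consistent with a tandem coat protein dimer displaying an internal histidine tag for affinity purification of the particles, and the unit ends at a T7 terminator. The second unit uses its own T7 promoter to transcribe the RSV phosphoprotein (P) and matrix (M) gene regions, inserted by BsmBI/Esp3I cloning that destroyed the sites. These are followed by an MS2 stem loop and a second T7 terminator. The stem loop acts as the packaging signal: coat protein binds it, so the RSV-containing transcript is drawn into assembling capsids.

In a host supplying T7 RNA polymerase, this yields nuclease-protected, non-infectious particles containing defined RSV RNA. The associated publication concerns validation of diagnostic group testing methods, which suggests use as a control or reference material for RSV nucleic acid assays.
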