Features (pLannotate 1.2.2; 22 found; start..end, strand, type, name):
    197..301     -  promoter       AmpR promoter: bla
    327..458     -  rep_origin     M13 ori (fragment): M13 bacteriophage origin of replication; arrow indicates direction of (+) strand synthesis
    479..635     -  CDS            lacZα (fragment): LacZα fragment of β-galactosidase; lacZ fragment
    638..656     +  promoter       T7 promoter: promoter for bacteriophage T7 RNA polymerase
    657..681     +  protein_bind   lac operator: The lac repressor binds to the lac operator to inhibit transcription in E. coli. This inhibition can be relieved by adding lactose or isopropyl-β-D-thiogalactopyranoside (IPTG). lac repressor encoded by lacI
    690..719     +  promoter       lac promoter: promoter for the E. coli lac operon
    739..761     +  RBS            RBS: efficient ribosome binding site from bacteriophage T7 gene 10 (Olins and Rangwala, 1989)
    821..1996    +  CDS            A: MATA_BPMS2 - Experimental evidence at protein level: Swiss-Prot protein existence level 1. The maturation protein is required for the typical attachment of the phage to the side of the bacterial pili (PubMed:23810697). Binds to sequences located toward each end of the genome, hence circularizing it (PubMed:26608810). The RNA genome-maturation protein A complex is released from the capsid upon host receptor binding (PubMed:23810697). Maturation protein A enters the cell along with the viral RNA (PubMed:4551992). From Escherichia phage MS2 (Bacteriophage MS2).
   2023..2412    +  CDS            CAPSD_BPMS2: Experimental evidence at protein level: Swiss-Prot protein existence level 1. Acts as a translational repressor of viral replicase synthesis late in infection. This latter function is the result of capsid protein interaction with an RNA hairpin which contains the replicase ribosome-binding site. From Escherichia phage MS2 (Bacteriophage MS2).
   2414..2450    +  CDS            MS2 (fragment): bacteriophage MS2 coat protein binds to a specific stem-loop structure in the viral RNA (Peabody, 1993)
   2455..2472    +  CDS            7xHis (fragment): 6xHis affinity tag
   2479..2823    +  CDS            MS2 (fragment): bacteriophage MS2 coat protein binds to a specific stem-loop structure in the viral RNA (Peabody, 1993)
   2851..2898    +  terminator     T7 terminator: transcription terminator for bacteriophage T7 RNA polymerase
   2944..2962    +  promoter       T7 promoter: promoter for bacteriophage T7 RNA polymerase
   2980..3702    +  CDS            P: PHOSP_HRSVA - Experimental evidence at protein level: Swiss-Prot protein existence level 1. Plays critical roles in regulating RNA replication and transcription through its interactions with multiple proteins (PubMed:26474524, PubMed:25568210). Tethers the RNA-directed RNA polymerase L to the nucleoprotein-RNA complex (PubMed:26474524). Recruits the M2-1 protein, a processivity factor that is required for efficient transcription of viral RNA (PubMed:26474524). Acts as a chaperone for neo-synthesized nucleoprotein by forming an N-P complex that preserves N in a monomeric and RNA-free state and
   3895..4662    +  CDS            M: MATRX_HRSVA - Experimental evidence at protein level: Swiss-Prot protein existence level 1. Plays a crucial role in virus assembly into filaments and budding (PubMed:25673702, PubMed:27654298, PubMed:23903836, PubMed:24672034). Early in infection, localizes in the nucleus where it may inhibit host cell transcription (PubMed:12827470). Later in infection, traffics to the cytoplasm through the action of host CRM1 to associate with inclusion bodies, the site of viral transcription and replication (PubMed:19297465, PubMed:23903836). During virus assembly and budding, acts as a bridge between the n
   4843..4861    +  misc_RNA       MS2 stem loop: stem loop that binds the bacteriophage MS2 coat protein
   4876..4923    +  terminator     T7 terminator: transcription terminator for bacteriophage T7 RNA polymerase
   4929..4976    -  CDS            lacI (fragment): lac repressor; lacI; The lac repressor binds to the lac operator to inhibit transcription in E. coli. This inhibition can be relieved by adding lactose or isopropyl-β-D-thiogalactopyranoside (IPTG).
   5013..5053    -  rep_origin     RSF ori (fragment): Plasmids containing the RSF 1030 origin of replication can be propagated in E. coli cells that contain additional plasmids with compatible origins.
   5131..5716    -  rep_origin     ori: high-copy-number ColE1/pMB1/pBR322/pUC origin of replication
   5890..196     -  CDS            NeoR/KanR (across the origin): aminoglycoside phosphotransferase confers resistance to neomycin, kanamycin, and G418 (Geneticin®)
>Addgene plasmid #175958 | HisMS2_VLP_RSV | addgene full sequence | sequence record 357255 | Addgene NGS Result
GCGCCGCTTCATCCTGCAGCTCGTTCAGCGCACCGCTCAGATCGGTTTTCACAAACAGCACCGGACGACC
CTGCGCGCTCAGACGAAACACCGCCGCATCAGAGCAGCCAATGGTCTGCTGCGCCCAATCATAGCCAAAC
AGACGTTCCACCCACGCTGCCGGGCTACCCGCATGCAGGCCATCCTGTTCAATCATACTCTTCCTTTTTC
AATATTATTGAAGCATTTATCAGGGTTATTGTCTCATGAGCGGATACATATTTGAATGTATTTAGAAAAA
TAAACAAATAGGGGTTCCGCGCACATTTCCCCGAAAAGTGCCACCTAAATTGTAAGCGTTAATATTTTGT
TAAAATTCGCGTTAAATTTTTGTTAAATCAGCTCATTTTTTAACCAATAGGCCGAAATCGGCAAAATCCC
TTATAAATCAAAAGAATAGACCGAGATAGGGTTGAGTGGCCGCTACAGGGCGCTCCCATTCGCCATTCAG
GCTGCGCAACTGTTGGGAAGGGCGTTTCGGTGCGGGCCTCTTCGCTATTACGCCAGCTGGCGAAAGGGGG
ATGTGCTGCAAGGCGATTAAGTTGGGTAACGCCAGGGTTTTCCCAGTCACGACGTTGTAAAACGACGGCC
AGTGAGGTAATACGACTCACTATAGGGGAATTGTGAGCGGATAACAATTCCCCTCTAGATTTACACTTTA
TGCTTCCGGCTCGTATGTTTCTAGAGAATTCAAATAATTTTGTTTAACTTTAAGAAGGAGATTTAAATTG
GCTATCGCTGTAGGTAGCCGGAATTCCATTCCTAGGAGGTTTGACCTGTGCGAGCTTTTAGTACCCTTGA
TAGGGAGAACGAAACCTTCGTCCCCTCCGTTCGCGTTTACGCGGACGGTGAGACTGAAGATAACTCATTC
TCTTTAAAATATCGTTCGAACTGGACTCCCGGTCGTTTTAACTCGACTGGGGCCAAAACGAAACAGTGGC
ACTACCCCTCTCCGTATTCACGGGGGGCGTTAAGTGTCACATCGATAGATCAAGGTGCCTACAAGCGAAG
TGGGTCATCGTGGGGTCGCCCGTACGAGGAGAAAGCCGGTTTCGGCTTCTCCCTCGACGCACGCTCCTGC
TACAGCCTCTTCCCTGTAAGCCAAAACTTGACTTACATCGAAGTGCCGCAGAACGTTGCGAACCGGGCGT
CGACCGAAGTCCTGCAAAAGGTCACCCAGGGTAATTTTAACCTTGGTGTTGCTTTAGCAGAGGCCAGGTC
GACAGCCTCACAACTCGCGACGCAAACCATTGCGCTCGTGAAGGCGTACACTGCCGCTCGTCGCGGTAAT
TGGCGCCAGGCGCTCCGCTACCTTGCCCTAAACGAAGATCGAAAGTTTCGATCAAAACACGTGGCCGGCA
GATGGTTGGAGTTGCAGTTCGGTTGGTTACCACTAATGAGTGATATCCAGGGTGCATATGAGATGCTTAC
GAAGGTTCACCTTCAAGAGTTTCTTCCTATGAGAGCCGTACGTCAGGTCGGTACTAACATCAAGTTAGAT
GGCCGTCTGTCGTATCCAGCTGCAAACTTCCAGACAACGTGCAACATATCGCGACGTATCGTGATATGGT
TTTACATAAACGATGCACGTTTGGCATGGTTGTCGTCCCTAGGTATCTTGAACCCACTAGGTATAGTGTG
GGAAAAGGTGCCTTTCTCATTCGTTGTCGACTGGCTCCTACCTGTAGGTAACATGCTCGAGGGCCTTACG
GCCCCCGTGGGATGCTCCTACATGTCAGGAACAGTTACTGACGTAATAACGGGTGAGTCCATCATAAGCG
TTGACGCTCCCTACGGGTGGACTGTGGAGAGACAGGGCACTGCTAAGGCCCAAATCTCAGCCATGCATCG
AGGGGTACAATCCGTATGGCCAACAACTGGCGCGTACGTAAAGTCTCCTTTCTCGATGGTCCATACCTTA
GATGCGTTAGCATTAATCAGGCAACGGCTCTCTAGATAGAGCCCTCAACCGGAGTTTGAAGCATGGCTTC
TAACTTTACTCAGTTCGTTCTCGTCGACAATGGCGGAACTGGCGACGTGACTGTCGCCCCAAGCAACTTC
GCTAACGGGGTCGCTGAATGGATCAGCTCTAACTCGCGTTCACAGGCTTACAAAGTAACCTGTAGCGTTC
GTCAGAGCTCTGCGCAGAATCGCAAATACACCATCAAAGTCGAGGTGCCTAAAGTGGCAACCCAGACTGT
TGGTGGTGTAGAGCTTCCTGTAGCCGCATGGCGTTCGTACTTAAATATGGAACTAACCATTCCAATTTTC
GCTACGAATTCCGACTGCGAGCTTATTGTTAAGGCAATGCAAGGTCTTCTAAAAGATGGAAACCCGATTC
CCTCAGCAATCGCAGCAAACTCCGGCATCTACGCTAACTTTACTCAGTTCGTTCTCGTCGACAATGGCGG
TACCCATCACCATCACCATCACGGTACCGGCGACGTGACTGTCGCCCCAAGCAACTTCGCTAACGGGGTC
GCTGAATGGATCAGCTCTAACTCGCGTTCACAGGCTTACAAAGTAACCTGTAGCGTTCGTCAGAGCTCTG
CGCAGAATCGCAAATACACCATCAAAGTCGAGGTGCCTAAAGTGGCAACCCAGACTGTTGGTGGTGTAGA
GCTTCCTGTAGCCGCATGGCGTTCGTACTTAAATATGGAACTAACCATTCCAATTTTCGCTACGAATTCC
GACTGCGAGCTTATTGTTAAGGCAATGCAAGGTCTTCTAAAAGATGGAAACCCGATTCCCTCAGCAATCG
CAGCAAACTCCGGCATCTACTAATAGACGCCGGCCACCGCTGAGCAATAACTAGCATAACCCCTTGGGGC
CTCTAAACGGGTCTTGAGGGGTTTTTTGTCGAACAGAAAGTAATCGTATTGTACACGGCCGCATAATCGA
AATTAATACGACTCACTATAGGGGGGCAAATAAATCATCATGGAAAAGTTTGCTCCTGAATTCCATGGAG
AAGATGCAAACAACAGGGCTACTAAATTCCTAGAATCAATAAAGGGCAAATTCACATCACCCAAAGATCC
CAAGAAAAAAGATAGTATCATATCTGTCAACTCAATAGATATAGAAGTAACCAAAGAAAGCCCTATAACA
TCAAATTCAACTATTATCAACCCAACAAATGAGACAGATGATACTGCAGGGAACAAGCCCAATTATCAAA
GAAAACCTCTAGTAAGTTTCAAAGAAGACCCTACACCAAGTGATAATCCCTTTTCTAAACTATACAAAGA
AACCATAGAAACATTTGATAACAATGAAGAAGAATCCAGCTATTCATACGAAGAAATAAATGATCAGACA
AACGATAATATAACAGCAAGATTAGATAGGATTGATGAAAAATTAAGTGAAATACTAGGAATGCTTCACA
CATTAGTAGTGGCAAGTGCAGGACCTACATCTGCTCGGGATGGTATAAGAGATGCCATGATTGGTTTAAG
AGAAGAAATGATAGAAAAAATCAGAACTGAAGCATTAATGACCAATGACAGATTAGAAGCTATGGCAAGA
CTCAGGAATGAGGAAAGTGAAAAGATGGCAAAAGACACATCAGATGAAGTGTCTCTCAATCCAACATCAG
AGAAATTGAACAACCTATTGGAAGGGAATGATAGTGACAATGATCTATCACTTGAAGATTTCTGATTAGT
TACCACTCTTCACATCAACACACAATACCAACAGAAGACCAACAAACTAACCAACCCAATCATCCAACCA
AACATCCATCCGCCAATCAGCCAAACAGCCAACAAAACAACCAGCCAATCCAAAACTAACCACCCGGAAA
AAATCTATAATATAGTTACAAAAAAAGGAAAGGGTGGGGCAAATATGGAAACATACGTGAACAAGCTTCA
CGAAGGCTCCACATACACAGCTGCTGTTCAATACAATGTCTTAGAAAAAGACGATGACCCTGCATCACTT
ACAATATGGGTGCCCATGTTCCAATCATCTATGCCAGCAGATTTACTTATAAAAGAACTAGCTAATGTCA
ACATACTAGTGAAACAAATATCCACACCCAAGGGACCTTCACTAAGAGTCATGATAAACTCAAGAAGTGC
AGTGCTAGCACAAATGCCCAGCAAATTTACCATATGCGCTAATGTGTCCTTGGATGAAAGAAGCAAACTA
GCATATGATGTAACCACACCCTGTGAAATCAAGGCATGTAGTCTAACATGCCTAAAATCAAAAAATATGT
TGACTACAGTTAAAGATCTCACTATGAAGACACTCAACCCTACACATGATATTATTGCTTTATGTGAATT
TGAAAACATAGTAACATCAAAAAAAGTCATAATACCAACATACCTAAGATCCATCAGTGTCAGAAATAAA
GATCTGAACACACTTGAAAATATAACAACCACTGAATTCAAAAATGCTATCACAAATGCAAAAATCATCC
CTTACTCAGGATTACTATTAGTCATCACAGTGACTGACAACAAAGGAGCATTCAAATACATAAAGCCACA
AAGTCAATTCATAGTAGATCTTGGAGCTTACCTAGAAAAAGAAAGTATATATTATGTTACCACAAATTGG
AAACACACAGCTACACGATTTGCAATCAAACCCATGGAAGATTAACCTTTTTCCTCTACATCAGTGTGTT
AATTCATACAAACTTTCTACCTACATTCTTCACTTCACCATCACAATCACAAACACTCTGTGGTTCAACC
AATCAAACAAAACTTATCTGAAGTCCCAGATCATCCCAAGTCATTGTTTATCAGATCTAGTACTCAAATA
AGTTAATAAAAAACATGAGGATCACCCATGTCCGCTGAGCAATAACTAGCATAACCCCTTGGGGCCTCTA
AACGGGTCTTGAGGGGTTTTTTGTAATTTCACTGCCCGCTTTCCAGTCGGGAAACCTGTCGTGCCAGCTG
CATTAACATGGTCATAGCTGTTTCCTTGCGTATTGGGCGCTCTCCGCTTCCTCGCTCACTGACTCGCTGC
GCTCGGTCGTTCGGGTAAAGCCTGGGGTGCCTAATGAGCAAAAGGCCAGCAAAAGGCCAGGAACCGTAAA
AAGGCCGCGTTGCTGGCGTTTTTCCATAGGCTCCGCCCCCCTGACGAGCATCACAAAAATCGACGCTCAA
GTCAGAGGTGGCGAAACCCGACAGGACTATAAAGATACCAGGCGTTTCCCCCTGGAAGCTCCCTCGTGCG
CTCTCCTGTTCCGACCCTGCCGCTTACCGGATACCTGTCCGCCTTTCTCCCTTCGGGAAGCGTGGCGCTT
TCTCATAGCTCACGCTGTAGGTATCTCAGTTCGGTGTAGGTCGTTCGCTCCAAGCTGGGCTGTGTGCACG
AACCCCCCGTTCAGCCCGACCGCTGCGCCTTATCCGGTAACTATCGTCTTGAGTCCAACCCGGTAAGACA
CGACTTATCGCCACTGGCAGCAGCCACTGGTAACAGGATTAGCAGAGCGAGGTATGTAGGCGCTACAGAG
TTCTTGAAGTGGTGGCCTAACTACGGCTACACTAGAAGAACAGTATTTGGTATCTGCGCTCTGCTGAAGC
CAGTTACCTTCGGAAAAAGAGTTGGTAGCTCTTGATCCGGCAAACAAACCACCGCTGGTAGCGGTGGTTT
TTTTGTTTGCAAGCAGCAGATTACGCGCAGAAAAAAAGGATCTCAAGAAGATCCTTTGATCTTTTCTACG
GGGTCTGACGCTCAGTGGAACGAAAACTCACGTTAAGGGATTTTGGTCATGAGATTATCAAAAAGGATCT
TCACCTAGATCCTTTTAAATTAAAAATGAAGTTTTAAATCAATCTAAAGTATATATGAGTAAACTTGGTC
TGACAGTTATTAGAAAAATTCATCCAGCAGACGATAAAACGCAATACGCTGGCTATCCGGTGCCGCAATG
CCATACAGCACCAGAAAACGATCCGCCCATTCGCCGCCCAGTTCTTCCGCAATATCACGGGTGGCCAGCG
CAATATCCTGATAACGATCCGCCACGCCCAGACGGCCGCAATCAATAAAGCCGCTAAAACGGCCATTTTC
CACCATAATGTTCGGCAGGCACGCATCACCATGGGTCACCACCAGATCTTCGCCATCCGGCATGCTCGCT
TTCAGACGCGCAAACAGCTCTGCCGGTGCCAGGCCCTGATGTTCTTCATCCAGATCATCCTGATCCACCA
GGCCCGCTTCCATACGGGTACGCGCACGTTCAATACGATGTTTCGCCTGATGATCAAACGGACAGGTCGC
CGGGTCCAGGGTATGCAGACGACGCATGGCATCCGCCATAATGCTCACTTTTTCTGCCGGCGCCAGATGG
CTAGACAGCAGATCCTGACCCGGCACTTCGCCCAGCAGCAGCCAATCACGGCCCGCTTCGGTCACCACAT
CCAGCACCGCCGCACACGGAACACCGGTGGTGGCCAGCCAGCTCAGAC
